Addgene plasmid #101128: pACP-ADRβ2 Control Plasmid
Purpose: Expression of ACP-Tagged β2 Adrenergic Receptor in Mammalian cells
Depositing lab: New England Biolabs & Ana Egana. Depositing organization: New England Biolabs.
Backbone
  Vector backbone: pACP
  Backbone size w/o insert (bp): 6824
  Vector type: Mammalian Expression
  Selectable markers: Neomycin (select with G418) ; Kanamycin
Growth in bacteria
  Bacterial resistance: Ampicillin, 100 μg/mL
  Growth temperature: 37°C
  Growth strain: DH5alpha
  Copy number: High Copy
Gene/Insert
  Gene/Insert name: Beta-2-Adrenergic Receptor (alt names: ADRBeta2; ADRB2)
  Species: H. sapiens (human)
  Insert size (bp): 1239
  Entrez Gene: ADRB2 (a.k.a. ADRB2R, ADRBR, ARB2, B2AR, BAR, BETA2AR)
  Promoter: CMV
  Tag / fusion protein: ACP-tag (N terminal on backbone)
  Cloning method: Restriction Enzyme; 5′ cloning site SbfI (not destroyed); 3′ cloning site AscI (not destroyed)
  Sequencing primers: 5′ GACGCAAATGGGCGGTAG (CMV Forward Primer); 3′ AGGGAGTACTCACCCCAACA (ST1 Reverse Primer)
Terms and licenses: Academic/Nonprofit Terms; Industry Terms
Depositor comments: Originally cloned by Covalys. The ACP-tag is an N-vector tag. Additional antibiotic resistance to Kanmycin For more information on this plasmid, please see https://www.addgene.org/depositor-collections/neb-cell-imaging-tags/ This plasmid is covered by one or more patents, trademarks and/or copyrights owned or controlled by New England Biolabs, Inc (NEB). For more information about commercial rights, please contact NEB's Global Business Development team at .
How to cite: pACP-ADRβ2 Control Plasmid was a gift from New England Biolabs & Ana Egana (Addgene plasmid # 101128 ; http://n2t.net/addgene:101128 ; RRID:Addgene_101128)
