[The description below was written by a language model from this plasmid's Addgene catalogue record and pLannotate feature annotations shown in this document.]
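Description:
pACP-ADRβ2 Control Plasmid is a mammalian expression vector built on the pACP backbone that produces the human β2 adrenergic receptor (ADRB2) fused at its N terminus to the ACP-tag, a small tag derived from E. coli acyl carrier protein. It is propagated in E. coli through a high-copy ColE1/pUC-type origin with ampicillin selection from β-lactamase. A Tn5 aminoglycoside phosphotransferase (NeoR/KanR) provides G418 selection in mammalian cells, and the depositor also notes kanamycin resistance.

Expression is driven by the CMV immediate-early enhancer and promoter, with a T7 promoter lying just downstream. The open reading frame begins with a short fragment matching the mouse 5-HT3A serotonin receptor. Its position at the start of the frame suggests that it acts as a signal sequence directing the tag to the extracellular face of the membrane, although the record does not state this. The ACP coding sequence and the 1,239 bp ADRB2 insert follow, the insert having been cloned between SbfI and AscI sites that remain intact. Downstream of the receptor are a chimeric intron, an EMCV IRES and the NeoR/KanR gene, ending in SV40 polyadenylation signals. This layout puts receptor and resistance marker on one bicistronic transcript, so drug selection is coupled to expression of the fusion. The short HIV-1 LTR, lacI, large T antigen and bom annotations are fragmentary matches.

ACP-tagged proteins can be covalently labelled by a phosphopantetheinyl transferase using coenzyme A-derived substrates, which generally restricts labelling to cell-surface protein. As its name and membership of a cell imaging tag collection indicate, this plasmid serves as a control for expressing and labelling a surface-displayed ACP fusion. The sequenced record is 6,812 nt, close to the figure listed as the backbone size without insert, so that catalogue value may describe the whole plasmid.
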