Features (pLannotate 1.2.2; 21 found; start..end, strand, type, name):
    105..567     +  misc_feature   IRES: internal ribosome entry site (IRES) of the encephalomyocarditis virus (EMCV)
    603..1406    +  CDS            NeoR/KanR: aminoglycoside phosphotransferase from Tn5; aph(3')-II (or nptII); confers resistance to neomycin, kanamycin, and G418 (Geneticin®)
   1429..1513    +  CDS            large T antigen (fragment): large T antigen from SV40 (simian virus 40)
   1536..1657    +  polyA_signal   SV40 poly(A) signal: SV40 polyadenylation signal
   1668..1719    +  polyA_signal   SV40 poly(A) signal (fragment): SV40 polyadenylation signal
   1783..1799    -  protein_bind   lac operator: The lac repressor binds to the lac operator to inhibit transcription in E. coli. This inhibition can be relieved by adding lactose or isopropyl-β-D-thiogalactopyranoside (IPTG). lac repressor encoded by lacI
   1807..1837    -  promoter       lac promoter: promoter for the E. coli lac operon
   1852..1873    -  protein_bind   CAP binding site: CAP binding activates transcription in the presence of cAMP. E. coli catabolite activator protein
   1886..1978    -  CDS            lacI (fragment): lac repressor; lacI; The lac repressor binds to the lac operator to inhibit transcription in E. coli. This inhibition can be relieved by adding lactose or isopropyl-β-D-thiogalactopyranoside (IPTG).
   2161..2749    -  rep_origin     ori: high-copy-number ColE1/pMB1/pBR322/pUC origin of replication
   2920..3780    -  CDS            AmpR: β-lactamase; bla; confers resistance to ampicillin, carbenicillin, and related antibiotics
   3781..3885    -  promoter       AmpR promoter: bla
   3944..3996    -  misc_feature   bom (fragment): basis of mobility region from pBR322
   4151..4530    +  enhancer       CMV enhancer: human cytomegalovirus immediate early enhancer
   4531..4734    +  promoter       CMV promoter: human cytomegalovirus (CMV) immediate early promoter
   4730..4763    +  LTR            5' LTR (truncated) (fragment): truncated 5' long terminal repeat (LTR) from HIV-1
   4779..4797    +  promoter       T7 promoter: promoter for bacteriophage T7 RNA polymerase
   4840..4926    +  CDS            Htr3a (fragment): 5HT3A_MOUSE - Also known as 5ht3, Htr3. Experimental evidence at protein level: Swiss-Prot protein existence level 1. This is one of the several different receptors for 5- hydroxytryptamine (serotonin), a biogenic hormone that functions as a neurotransmitter, a hormone, and a mitogen. This receptor is a ligand- gated ion channel, which when activated causes fast, depolarizing responses in neurons. It is a cation-specific, but otherwise relatively nonselective, ion channel. From Mus musculus (Mouse).
   4927..5160    +  CDS            ACP: acyl carrier protein (ACP) from E. coli; acpP
   5173..6411    +  CDS            ADRB2: ADRB2_HUMAN - Also known as ADRB2R, B2AR. Experimental evidence at protein level: Swiss-Prot protein existence level 1. Beta-adrenergic receptors mediate the catecholamine-induced activation of adenylate cyclase through the action of G proteins. The beta-2-adrenergic receptor binds epinephrine with an approximately 30- fold greater affinity than it does norepinephrine. From Homo sapiens (Human).
   6516..6745    +  intron         chimeric intron: chimera between introns from adenovirus and immunoglobulin heavy chain genes
>Addgene plasmid #101128 | pACP-ADRβ2 Control Plasmid | addgene full sequence | sequence record 194168 | Addgene NGS Result
CCCCCCCCCCCCCCTAACGTTACTGGCCGAAGCCGCTTGGAATAAGGCCGGTGTGCGTTTGTCTATATGT
TATTTTCCACCATATTGCCGTCTTTTGGCAATGTGAGGGCCCGGAAACCTGGCCCTGTCTTCTTGACGAG
CATTCCTAGGGGTCTTTCCCCTCTCGCCAAAGGAATGCAAGGTCTGTTGAATGTCGTGAAGGAAGCAGTT
CCTCTGGAAGCTTCTTGAAGACAAACAACGTCTGTAGCGACCCTTTGCAGGCAGCGGAACCCCCCACCTG
GCGACAGGTGCCTCTGCGGCCAAAAGCCACGTGTATAAGATACACCTGCAAAGGCGGCACAACCCCAGTG
CCACGTTGTGAGTTGGATAGTTGTGGAAAGAGTCAAATGGCTCTCCTCAAGCGTATTCAACAAGGGGCTG
AAGGATGCCCAGAAGGTACCCCATTGTATGGGATCTGATCTGGGGCCTCGGTGCACATGCTTTACATGTG
TTTAGTCGAGGTTAAAAAAACGTCTAGGCCCCCCGAACCACGGGGACGTGGTTTTCCTTTGAAAAACACG
ATGATAAGCTTGCCACAACCCGGGATAATTCCTGCAGCCAATATGGGATCGGCCATTGAACAAGATGGAT
TGCACGCAGGTTCTCCGGCCGCTTGGGTGGAGAGGCTATTCGGCTATGACTGGGCACAACAGACAATCGG
CTGCTCTGATGCCGCCGTGTTCCGGCTGTCAGCGCAGGGGCGCCCGGTTCTTTTTGTCAAGACCGACCTG
TCCGGTGCCCTGAATGAACTGCAGGACGAGGCAGCGCGGCTATCGTGGCTGGCCACGACGGGCGTTCCTT
GCGCAGCTGTGCTCGACGTTGTCACTGAAGCGGGAAGGGACTGGCTGCTATTGGGCGAAGTGCCGGGGCA
GGATCTCCTGTCATCTCACCTTGCTCCTGCCGAGAAAGTATCCATCATGGCTGATGCAATGCGGCGGCTG
CATACGCTTGATCCGGCTACCTGCCCATTCGACCACCAAGCGAAACATCGCATCGAGCGAGCACGTACTC
GGATGGAAGCCGGTCTTGTCGATCAGGATGATCTGGACGAAGAGCATCAGGGGCTCGCGCCAGCCGAACT
GTTCGCCAGGCTCAAGGCGCGCATGCCCGACGGCGATGATCTCGTCGTGACCCATGGCGATGCCTGCTTG
CCGAATATCATGGTGGAAAATGGCCGCTTTTCTGGATTCATCGACTGTGGCCGGCTGGGTGTGGCGGACC
GCTATCAGGACATAGCGTTGGCTACCCGTGATATTGCTGAAGAGCTTGGCGGCGAATGGGCTGACCGCTT
CCTCGTGCTTTACGGTATCGCCGCTCCCGATTCGCAGCGCATCGCCTTCTATCGCCTTCTTGACGAGTTC
TTCTGAGGGGATCAATTCTCTAGATAACTGATCATAATCAGCCATACCACATTTGTAGAGGTTTTACTTG
CTTTAAAAAACCTCCCACACCTCCCCCTGAACCTGAAACATAAAATGAATGCAATTGTTGTTGTTAACTT
GTTTATTGCAGCTTATAATGGTTACAAATAAAGCAATAGCATCACAAATTTCACAAATAAAGCATTTTTT
TCACTGCATTCTAGTTGTGGTTTGTCCAAACTCATCAATGTATCTTAACGCGTCGAGTGCATTCTAGTTG
TGGTTTGTCCAAACTCATCAATGTATCTTATCATGTCTGTATACCGTCGACCTCTAGCTAGAGCTTGGCG
TAATCATGGTCATAGCTGTTTCCTGTGTGAAATTGTTATCCGCTCACAATTCCACACAACATACGAGCCG
GAAGCATAAAGTGTAAAGCCTGGGGTGCCTAATGAGTGAGCTAACTCACATTAATTGCGTTGCGCTCACT
GCCCGCTTTCCAGTCGGGAAACCTGTCGTGCCAGCTGCATTAATGAATCGGCCAACGCGCGGGGAGAGGC
GGTTTGCGTATTGGGCGCTCTTCCGCTTCCTCGCTCACTGACTCGCTGCGCTCGGTCGTTCGGCTGCGGC
GAGCGGTATCAGCTCACTCAAAGGCGGTAATACGGTTATCCACAGAATCAGGGGATAACGCAGGAAAGAA
CATGTGAGCAAAAGGCCAGCAAAAGGCCAGGAACCGTAAAAAGGCCGCGTTGCTGGCGTTTTTCCATAGG
CTCCGCCCCCCTGACGAGCATCACAAAAATCGACGCTCAAGTCAGAGGTGGCGAAACCCGACAGGACTAT
AAAGATACCAGGCGTTTCCCCCTGGAAGCTCCCTCGTGCGCTCTCCTGTTCCGACCCTGCCGCTTACCGG
ATACCTGTCCGCCTTTCTCCCTTCGGGAAGCGTGGCGCTTTCTCATAGCTCACGCTGTAGGTATCTCAGT
TCGGTGTAGGTCGTTCGCTCCAAGCTGGGCTGTGTGCACGAACCCCCCGTTCAGCCCGACCGCTGCGCCT
TATCCGGTAACTATCGTCTTGAGTCCAACCCGGTAAGACACGACTTATCGCCACTGGCAGCAGCCACTGG
TAACAGGATTAGCAGAGCGAGGTATGTAGGCGGTGCTACAGAGTTCTTGAAGTGGTGGCCTAACTACGGC
TACACTAGAAGAACAGTATTTGGTATCTGCGCTCTGCTGAAGCCAGTTACCTTCGGAAAAAGAGTTGGTA
GCTCTTGATCCGGCAAACAAACCACCGCTGGTAGCGGTGGTTTTTTTGTTTGCAAGCAGCAGATTACGCG
CAGAAAAAAAGGATCTCAAGAAGATCCTTTGATCTTTTCTACGGGGTCTGACGCTCAGTGGAACGAAAAC
TCACGTTAAGGGATTTTGGTCATGAGATTATCAAAAAGGATCTTCACCTAGATCCTTTTAAATTAAAAAT
GAAGTTTTAAATCAATCTAAAGTATATATGAGTAAACTTGGTCTGACAGTTACCAATGCTTAATCAGTGA
GGCACCTATCTCAGCGATCTGTCTATTTCGTTCATCCATAGTTGCCTGACTCCCCGTCGTGTAGATAACT
ACGATACGGGAGGGCTTACCATCTGGCCCCAGTGCTGCAATGATACCGCGAGACCCACGCTCACCGGCTC
CAGATTTATCAGCAATAAACCAGCCAGCCGGAAGGGCCGAGCGCAGAAGTGGTCCTGCAACTTTATCCGC
CTCCATCCAGTCTATTAATTGTTGCCGGGAAGCTAGAGTAAGTAGTTCGCCAGTTAATAGTTTGCGCAAC
GTTGTTGCCATTGCTACAGGCATCGTGGTGTCACGCTCGTCGTTTGGTATGGCTTCATTCAGCTCCGGTT
CCCAACGATCAAGGCGAGTTACATGATCCCCCATGTTGTGCAAAAAAGCGGTTAGCTCCTTCGGTCCTCC
GATCGTTGTCAGAAGTAAGTTGGCCGCAGTGTTATCACTCATGGTTATGGCAGCACTGCATAATTCTCTT
ACTGTCATGCCATCCGTAAGATGCTTTTCTGTGACTGGTGAGTACTCAACCAAGTCATTCTGAGAATAGT
GTATGCGGCGACCGAGTTGCTCTTGCCCGGCGTCAATACGGGATAATACCGCGCCACATAGCAGAACTTT
AAAAGTGCTCATCATTGGAAAACGTTCTTCGGGGCGAAAACTCTCAAGGATCTTACCGCTGTTGAGATCC
AGTTCGATGTAACCCACTCGTGCACCCAACTGATCTTCAGCATCTTTTACTTTCACCAGCGTTTCTGGGT
GAGCAAAAACAGGAAGGCAAAATGCCGCAAAAAAGGGAATAAGGGCGACACGGAAATGTTGAATACTCAT
ACTCTTCCTTTTTCAATATTATTGAAGCATTTATCAGGGTTATTGTCTCATGAGCGGATACATATTTGAA
TGTATTTAGAAAAATAAACAAATAGGGGTTCCGCGCACATTTCCCCGAAAAGTGCCACCTGACGTCGACG
GATCGGGAGATCTCCCGATCCCCTATGGTGCACTCTCAGTACAATCTGCTCTGATGCCGCATAGTTAAGC
CAGTATCTGCTCCCTGCTTGTGTGTTGGAGGTCGCTGAGTAGTGCGCGAGCAAAATTTAAGCTACAACAA
GGCAAGGCTTGACCGACAATTGCATGAAGAATCTGCTTAGGGTTAGGCGTTTTGCGCTGCTTCGCGATGT
ACGGGCCAGATATACGCGTTGACATTGATTATTGACTAGTTATTAATAGTAATCAATTACGGGGTCATTA
GTTCATAGCCCATATATGGAGTTCCGCGTTACATAACTTACGGTAAATGGCCCGCCTGGCTGACCGCCCA
ACGACCCCCGCCCATTGACGTCAATAATGACGTATGTTCCCATAGTAACGCCAATAGGGACTTTCCATTG
ACGTCAATGGGTGGAGTATTTACGGTAAACTGCCCACTTGGCAGTACATCAAGTGTATCATATGCCAAGT
ACGCCCCCTATTGACGTCAATGACGGTAAATGGCCCGCCTGGCATTATGCCCAGTACATGACCTTATGGG
ACTTTCCTACTTGGCAGTACATCTACGTATTAGTCATCGCTATTACCATGGTGATGCGGTTTTGGCAGTA
CATCAATGGGCGTGGATAGCGGTTTGACTCACGGGGATTTCCAAGTCTCCACCCCATTGACGTCAATGGG
AGTTTGTTTTGGCACCAAAATCAACGGGACTTTCCAAAATGTCGTAACAACTCCGCCCCATTGACGCAAA
TGGGCGGTAGGCGTGTACGGTGGGAGGTCTATATAAGCAGAGCTCTCTGGCTAACTAGAGAACCCACTGC
TTACTGGCTTATCGAAATTAATACGACTCACTATAGGGAGACCCAAGCTTGGTACCGAGCTCGGATCGTC
GCTAGCACCATGCGGCTCTGCATCCCGCAGGTGCTGTTGGCCTTGTTCCTTTCCATGCTGACAGGGCCGG
GAGAAGGCAGCGAATTCAAGCTTACCATGAGCACTATCGAAGAACGCGTTAAGAAAATTATCGGCGAACA
GCTGGGCGTTAAGCAGGAAGAAGTTACCAACAATGCTTCTTTCGTTGAAGACCTGGGCGCGGATTCTCTT
GACACCGTTGAGCTGGTAATGGCTCTGGAAGAAGAGTTTGATACTGAGATTCCGGACGAAGAAGCTGAGA
AAATCACCACCGTTCAGGCTGCCATTGATTACATCAACGGCCACCAGGCGCCTGCAGGTACCATGGGGCA
ACCCGGGAACGGCAGCGCCTTCTTGCTGGCACCCAATGGAAGCCATGCGCCGGACCACGACGTCACGCAG
CAAAGGGACGAGGTGTGGGTGGTGGGCATGGGCATCGTCATGTCTCTCATCGTCCTGGCCATCGTGTTTG
GCAATGTGCTGGTCATCACAGCCATTGCCAAGTTCGAGCGTCTGCAGACGGTCACCAACTACTTCATCAC
TTCACTGGCCTGTGCTGATCTGGTCATGGGCCTAGCAGTGGTGCCCTTTGGGGCCGCCCATATTCTTATG
AAAATGTGGACTTTTGGCAACTTCTGGTGCGAGTTTTGGACTTCCATTGATGTGCTGTGCGTCACGGCCA
GCATTGAGACCCTGTGCGTGATCGCAGTGGATCGCTACTTTGCCATTACTTCACCTTTCAAGTACCAGAG
CCTGCTGACCAAGAATAAGGCCCGGGTGATCATTCTGATGGTGTGGATTGTGTCAGGCCTTACCTCCTTC
TTGCCCATTCAGATGCACTGGTACAGGGCCACCCACCAGGAAGCCATCAACTGCTATGCCAATGAGACCT
GCTGTGACTTCTTCACGAACCAAGCCTATGCCATTGCCTCTTCCATCGTGTCCTTCTACGTTCCCCTGGT
GATCATGGTCTTCGTCTACTCCAGGGTCTTTCAGGAGGCCAAAAGGCAGCTCCAGAAGATTGACAAATCT
GAGGGCCGCTTCCATGTCCAGAACCTTAGCCAGGTGGAGCAGGATGGGCGGACGGGGCATGGACTCCGCA
GATCTTCCAAGTTCTGCTTGAAGGAGCACAAAGCCCTCAAGACGTTAGGCATCATCATGGGCACTTTCAC
CCTCTGCTGGCTGCCCTTCTTCATCGTTAACATTGTGCATGTGATCCAGGATAACCTCATCCGTAAGGAA
GTTTACATCCTCCTAAATTGGATAGGCTATGTCAATTCTGGTTTCAATCCCCTTATCTACTGCCGGAGCC
CAGATTTCAGGATTGCCTTCCAGGAGCTTCTGTGCCTGCGCAGGTCTTCTTTGAAGGCCTATGGCAATGG
CTACTCCAGCAACGGCAACACAGGGGAGCAGAGTGGATATCACGTGGAACAGGAGAAAGAAAATAAACTG
CTGTGTGAAGACCTCCCAGGCACGGAAGACTTTGTGGGCCATCAAGGTACTGTGCCTAGCGATAACATTG
ATTCACAAGGGAGGAATTGTAGTACAAATGACTCACTGCTGTAAGGCGCGCCAGGATCCCTCGAGGTTAA
TTAATGAGCGGCCGCATAGATAACTGATCCAGTGTGCTGGAATTAATTCGCTGTCTGCGAGGGCCAGCTG
TTGGGGTGAGTACTCCCTCTCAAAAGCGGGCATGACTTCTGCGCTAAGATTGTCAGTTTCCAAAAACGAG
GAGGATTTGATATTCACCTGGCCCGCGGTGATGCCTTTGAGGGTGGCCGCGTCCATCTGGTCAGAAAAGA
CAATCTTTTTGTTGTCAAGCTTGAGGTGTGGCAGGCTTGAGATCTGGCCATACACTTGAGTGACAATGAC
ATCCACTTTGCCTTTCTCTCCACAGGTGTCCACTCCCAGGTCCAACTGCAGGTCGAGCATGCATCTAGGG
CGGCCAATTCCGCCCCTCTCCC
